Addgene plasmid #227457: pk335-CARGO-6mer-58kb-USF
Purpose: 6-mer gRNA array targeting Sp dCas9/Cas9 to the Prdm8-Fgf5 locus
Depositing lab: Joanna Wysocka. Depositing organization: Stanford University. Publication: Long-range regulation of transcription scales with genomic distance in a gene-specific manner. Jensen CL, Chen LF, Swigut T, Crocker OJ, Yao D, Bassik MC, Ferrell JE Jr, Boettiger AN, Wysocka J. Mol Cell. 2025 Jan 16;85(2):347-361.e7. doi: 10.1016/j.molcel.2024.10.021. Epub 2024 Dec 2. PubMed 39626660.
Backbone
  Vector backbone: pk335-BFP
  Vector type: CRISPR
  Selectable markers: Neomycin (select with G418) ; TagBFP
Growth in bacteria
  Bacterial resistance: Kanamycin, 50 μg/mL
  Growth temperature: 37°C
  Growth strain: NEB Stable
  Copy number: High Copy
Gene/Insert
  Gene/Insert name: CARGO to 58kb Upstream Fgf5 (alt name: CARGO11)
  gRNA/shRNA sequence: TGGCTGGTGGGCTAGACCTA, GAAAGTGGTAGCACGTATGA, AGTCTTTGTGCTTCTGCCGC, GTAATCCTTAGTGCAATAGC, AGGGCTCGGGGCAGTGTCTC, TATCTGCACTGCGTTCTACT
  Species: M. musculus (mouse), Synthetic
  Cloning method: Other
Terms and licenses: Academic/Nonprofit Terms; Industry Terms: Not Available to Industry
How to cite: pk335-CARGO-6mer-58kb-USF was a gift from Joanna Wysocka (Addgene plasmid # 227457 ; http://n2t.net/addgene:227457 ; RRID:Addgene_227457)
