[The description below was written by a language model from this plasmid's Addgene catalogue record and pLannotate feature annotations shown in this document.]
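Description:
pk335-CARGO-6mer-58kb-USF is a mammalian CRISPR guide-RNA expression plasmid built on the pk335-BFP backbone. It carries an array of six guide RNAs that direct Streptococcus pyogenes Cas9 or dCas9 to a site about 58 kb upstream of Fgf5 within the mouse Prdm8-Fgf5 locus. It does not encode Cas9 itself, so the nuclease or dCas9 fusion has to be supplied separately. The 7.7 kb plasmid replicates in bacteria from a high-copy ColE1/pUC origin and is selected with kanamycin. Its highly repetitive array fits the use of a recombination-deficient strain recorded for propagation.

The array appears in the feature table as tandem repeats of a human U6 Pol III promoter alternating with S. pyogenes tracrRNA-derived scaffold segments, with short unannotated gaps between them that presumably hold the spacers. The annotation detects seven copies of each element rather than six; the extra flanking copies are probably left over from the assembly design, though the record does not explain them. Tiling several guides over one small region concentrates multiple Cas9/dCas9 molecules there.

Downstream, a CMV enhancer/chicken β-actin promoter with a hybrid intron drives TagBFP, terminated by a bGH poly(A) signal, so transfected cells can be identified or sorted by blue fluorescence. A dual PGK/EM7 promoter drives NeoR/KanR, giving G418 selection in mammalian cells and kanamycin resistance in bacteria. Other annotated elements are a φC31 attB site, which could support integrase-mediated genomic insertion, a single AAV2 ITR, an f1 origin, and bom and β-lactamase fragments that look like backbone remnants. The associated study examined how long-range transcriptional regulation scales with genomic distance.
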