Features (pLannotate 1.2.2; 30 found; start..end, strand, type, name):
      1..589     +  rep_origin     ori: high-copy-number ColE1/pMB1/pBR322/pUC origin of replication
    669..736     +  misc_RNA       tracrRNA (fragment): trans-activating CRISPR RNA for the Streptococcus pyogenes CRISPR/Cas9 system
    768..999     +  promoter       U6 promoter: RNA polymerase III promoter for human U6 snRNA
   1047..1114    +  misc_RNA       tracrRNA (fragment): trans-activating CRISPR RNA for the Streptococcus pyogenes CRISPR/Cas9 system
   1146..1377    +  promoter       U6 promoter: RNA polymerase III promoter for human U6 snRNA
   1425..1492    +  misc_RNA       tracrRNA (fragment): trans-activating CRISPR RNA for the Streptococcus pyogenes CRISPR/Cas9 system
   1524..1755    +  promoter       U6 promoter: RNA polymerase III promoter for human U6 snRNA
   1803..1870    +  misc_RNA       tracrRNA (fragment): trans-activating CRISPR RNA for the Streptococcus pyogenes CRISPR/Cas9 system
   1902..2133    +  promoter       U6 promoter: RNA polymerase III promoter for human U6 snRNA
   2181..2248    +  misc_RNA       tracrRNA (fragment): trans-activating CRISPR RNA for the Streptococcus pyogenes CRISPR/Cas9 system
   2280..2511    +  promoter       U6 promoter: RNA polymerase III promoter for human U6 snRNA
   2559..2626    +  misc_RNA       tracrRNA (fragment): trans-activating CRISPR RNA for the Streptococcus pyogenes CRISPR/Cas9 system
   2658..2889    +  promoter       U6 promoter: RNA polymerase III promoter for human U6 snRNA
   2937..3004    +  misc_RNA       tracrRNA (fragment): trans-activating CRISPR RNA for the Streptococcus pyogenes CRISPR/Cas9 system
   3036..3267    +  promoter       U6 promoter: RNA polymerase III promoter for human U6 snRNA
   3296..3581    +  enhancer       CMV enhancer: human cytomegalovirus immediate early enhancer; contains an 18-bp deletion relative to the standard CMV enhancer
   3583..3862    +  promoter       chicken β-actin promoter: No description available
   3863..4090    +  intron         hybrid intron: hybrid between chicken β-actin (CBA) and minute virus of mice (MMV) introns (Gray et al., 2011)
   4108..4809    +  CDS            TagBFP: monomeric blue fluorescent protein mammalian codon-optimized
   4840..4951    +  polyA_signal   bGH poly(A) signal: bovine growth hormone polyadenylation signal
   5051..5120    +  protein_bind   attB: attB site for the φC31 integrase (Groth et al., 2000) phage φC31 integrase
   5123..5263    +  repeat_region  AAV2 ITR: inverted terminal repeat of adeno-associated virus serotype 2 inverted
   5268..5319    -  misc_feature   bom (fragment): basis of mobility region from pBR322
   5338..5793    +  rep_origin     f1 ori (sequence partly withheld): f1 bacteriophage origin of replication; arrow indicates direction of (+) strand synthesis
   5794..5835    -  misc_feature   bom (fragment): basis of mobility region from pBR322
   5836..6322    +  promoter       PGK promoter: mouse phosphoglycerate kinase 1 promoter
   6344..6391    +  promoter       EM7 promoter: synthetic bacterial promoter&nbsp
   6411..7214    +  CDS            NeoR/KanR: aminoglycoside phosphotransferase from Tn5; aph(3')-II (or nptII); confers resistance to neomycin, kanamycin, and G418 (Geneticin®)
   7218..7254    +  polyA_signal   PGK poly(A) signal (fragment): mouse phosphoglycerate kinase 1 polyadenylation signal
   7263..7557    +  CDS            bla(M) (fragment): β-lactamase lacking the signal sequence; bla(M); allows cytosolic expression of β-lactamase
>Addgene plasmid #227457 | pk335-CARGO-6mer-58kb-USF | addgene full sequence | sequence record 452278 | Addgene NGS Result
TTGAGATCCTTTTTTTCTGCGCGTAATCTGCTGCTTGCAAACAAAAAAACCACCGCTACCAGCGGTGGTT
TGTTTGCCGGATCAAGAGCTACCAACTCTTTTTCCGAAGGTAACTGGCTTCAGCAGAGCGCAGATACCAA
ATACTGTTCTTCTAGTGTAGCCGTAGTTAGGCCACCACTTCAAGAACTCTGTAGCACCGCCTACATACCT
CGCTCTGCTAATCCTGTTACCAGTGGCTGCTGCCAGTGGCGATAAGTCGTGTCTTACCGGGTTGGACTCA
AGACGATAGTTACCGGATAAGGCGCAGCGGTCGGGCTGAACGGGGGGTTCGTGCACACAGCCCAGCTTGG
AGCGAACGACCTACACCGAACTGAGATACCTACAGCGTGAGCTATGAGAAAGCGCCACGCTTCCCGAAGG
GAGAAAGGCGGACAGGTATCCGGTAAGCGGCAGGGTCGGAACAGGAGAGCGCACGAGGGAGCTTCCAGGG
GGAAACGCCTGGTATCTTTATAGTCCTGTCGGGTTTCGCCACCTCTGACTTGAGCGTCGATTTTTGTGAT
GCTCGTCAGGGGGGCGGAGCCTATGGAAAAACGCCAGCAACGCGGCCTTTTTACGGTTCCTGGCCTTTTG
CTGGCCTTTTGCTCACATGTGTTTAAGAGCTATGCTGGAAACAGCATAGCAAGTTTAAATAAGGCTAGTC
CGTTATCAACTTGAAAAAGTGGCACCGAGTCGGTGCTTTTTTTCTCGAGTACTAGGATCCATTAGGCTTT
CCCATGATTCCTTCATATTTGCATATACGATACAAGGCTGTTAGAGAGATAATTGGAATTAATTTGACTG
TAAACACAAAGATATTAGTACAAAATACGTGACGTAGAAAGTAATAATTTCTTGGGTAGTTTGCAGTTTT
AAAATTATGTTTTAAAATGGACTATCATATGCTTACCGTAACTTGAAAGTATTTCGATTTCTTGGCTTTA
TATATCTTGTGGAAAGGACGAAACACCGTGGCTGGTGGGCTAGACCTAGTTTAAGAGCTATGCTGGAAAC
AGCATAGCAAGTTTAAATAAGGCTAGTCCGTTATCAACTTGAAAAAGTGGCACCGAGTCGGTGCTTTTTT
TCTCGAGTACTAGGATCCATTAGGCTTTCCCATGATTCCTTCATATTTGCATATACGATACAAGGCTGTT
AGAGAGATAATTGGAATTAATTTGACTGTAAACACAAAGATATTAGTACAAAATACGTGACGTAGAAAGT
AATAATTTCTTGGGTAGTTTGCAGTTTTAAAATTATGTTTTAAAATGGACTATCATATGCTTACCGTAAC
TTGAAAGTATTTCGATTTCTTGGCTTTATATATCTTGTGGAAAGGACGAAACACCGGAAAGTGGTAGCAC
GTATGAGTTTAAGAGCTATGCTGGAAACAGCATAGCAAGTTTAAATAAGGCTAGTCCGTTATCAACTTGA
AAAAGTGGCACCGAGTCGGTGCTTTTTTTCTCGAGTACTAGGATCCATTAGGCTTTCCCATGATTCCTTC
ATATTTGCATATACGATACAAGGCTGTTAGAGAGATAATTGGAATTAATTTGACTGTAAACACAAAGATA
TTAGTACAAAATACGTGACGTAGAAAGTAATAATTTCTTGGGTAGTTTGCAGTTTTAAAATTATGTTTTA
AAATGGACTATCATATGCTTACCGTAACTTGAAAGTATTTCGATTTCTTGGCTTTATATATCTTGTGGAA
AGGACGAAACACCGAGTCTTTGTGCTTCTGCCGCGTTTAAGAGCTATGCTGGAAACAGCATAGCAAGTTT
AAATAAGGCTAGTCCGTTATCAACTTGAAAAAGTGGCACCGAGTCGGTGCTTTTTTTCTCGAGTACTAGG
ATCCATTAGGCTTTCCCATGATTCCTTCATATTTGCATATACGATACAAGGCTGTTAGAGAGATAATTGG
AATTAATTTGACTGTAAACACAAAGATATTAGTACAAAATACGTGACGTAGAAAGTAATAATTTCTTGGG
TAGTTTGCAGTTTTAAAATTATGTTTTAAAATGGACTATCATATGCTTACCGTAACTTGAAAGTATTTCG
ATTTCTTGGCTTTATATATCTTGTGGAAAGGACGAAACACCGGTAATCCTTAGTGCAATAGCGTTTAAGA
GCTATGCTGGAAACAGCATAGCAAGTTTAAATAAGGCTAGTCCGTTATCAACTTGAAAAAGTGGCACCGA
GTCGGTGCTTTTTTTCTCGAGTACTAGGATCCATTAGGCTTTCCCATGATTCCTTCATATTTGCATATAC
GATACAAGGCTGTTAGAGAGATAATTGGAATTAATTTGACTGTAAACACAAAGATATTAGTACAAAATAC
GTGACGTAGAAAGTAATAATTTCTTGGGTAGTTTGCAGTTTTAAAATTATGTTTTAAAATGGACTATCAT
ATGCTTACCGTAACTTGAAAGTATTTCGATTTCTTGGCTTTATATATCTTGTGGAAAGGACGAAACACCG
AGGGCTCGGGGCAGTGTCTCGTTTAAGAGCTATGCTGGAAACAGCATAGCAAGTTTAAATAAGGCTAGTC
CGTTATCAACTTGAAAAAGTGGCACCGAGTCGGTGCTTTTTTTCTCGAGTACTAGGATCCATTAGGCTTT
CCCATGATTCCTTCATATTTGCATATACGATACAAGGCTGTTAGAGAGATAATTGGAATTAATTTGACTG
TAAACACAAAGATATTAGTACAAAATACGTGACGTAGAAAGTAATAATTTCTTGGGTAGTTTGCAGTTTT
AAAATTATGTTTTAAAATGGACTATCATATGCTTACCGTAACTTGAAAGTATTTCGATTTCTTGGCTTTA
TATATCTTGTGGAAAGGACGAAACACCGTATCTGCACTGCGTTCTACTGTTTAAGAGCTATGCTGGAAAC
AGCATAGCAAGTTTAAATAAGGCTAGTCCGTTATCAACTTGAAAAAGTGGCACCGAGTCGGTGCTTTTTT
TCTCGAGTACTAGGATCCATTAGGCTTTCCCATGATTCCTTCATATTTGCATATACGATACAAGGCTGTT
AGAGAGATAATTGGAATTAATTTGACTGTAAACACAAAGATATTAGTACAAAATACGTGACGTAGAAAGT
AATAATTTCTTGGGTAGTTTGCAGTTTTAAAATTATGTTTTAAAATGGACTATCATATGCTTACCGTAAC
TTGAAAGTATTTCGATTTCTTGGCTTTATATATCTTGTGGAAAGGACGAAACACCGTTTTTTTTCTAGAG
GTACCCGTTACATAACTTACGGTAAATGGCCCGCCTGGCTGACCGCCCAACGACCCCCGCCCATTGACGT
CAATAGTAACGCCAATAGGGACTTTCCATTGACGTCAATGGGTGGAGTATTTACGGTAAACTGCCCACTT
GGCAGTACATCAAGTGTATCATATGCCAAGTACGCCCCCTATTGACGTCAATGACGGTAAATGGCCCGCC
TGGCATTGTGCCCAGTACATGACCTTATGGGACTTTCCTACTTGGCAGTACATCTACGTATTAGTCATCG
CTATTACCATGGTCGAGGTGAGCCCCACGTTCTGCTTCACTCTCCCCATCTCCCCCCCCTCCCCACCCCC
AATTTTGTATTTATTTATTTTTTAATTATTTTGTGCAGCGATGGGGGCGGGGGGGGGGGGGGGGGGCGCG
CGCSAGGGGGGGGGGGGGGGGGGGAGGGGSGGGGSGGGGSGAGGSGGAGAGGTGCGGCGGCAGCCAATCA
GAGCGGCGCGCTCCGAAAGTTTCCTTTTATGGCGAGGCGGCGGCGGCGGCGGCCCTATAAAAAGCGAAGC
GCGCGGCGGGCGGGAGTCGCTGCGCGCTGCCTTCGCCCCGTGCCCCGCTCCGCCGCCGCCTCGCGCCGCC
CGCCCCGGCTCTGACTGACCGCGTTACTCCCACAGGTGAGCGGGCGGGACGGCCCTTCTCCTCCGGGCTG
TAATTAGCTGAGCAAGAGGTAAGGGTTTAAGGGATGGTTGGTTGGTGGGGTATTAATGTTTAATTACCTG
GAGCACCTGCCTGAAATCACTTTTTTTCAGGTTGGACCGGTGCCACCATGAGCGAGCTGATTAAGGAGAA
CATGCACATGAAGCTGTACATGGAGGGCACCGTGGACAACCATCACTTCAAGTGCACATCCGAGGGCGAA
GGCAAGCCCTACGAGGGCACCCAGACCATGAGAATCAAGGTGGTCGAGGGCGGCCCTCTCCCCTTCGCCT
TCGACATCCTGGCTACTAGCTTCCTCTACGGCAGCAAGACCTTCATCAACCACACCCAGGGCATCCCCGA
CTTCTTCAAGCAGTCCTTCCCTGAGGGCTTCACATGGGAGAGAGTCACCACATACGATGACGGGGGCGTG
CTGACCGCTACCCAGGACACCAGCCTCCAGGACGGCTGCCTCATCTACAACGTCAAGATCAGAGGGGTGA
ACTTCACATCCAACGGCCCTGTGATGCAGAAGAAAACACTCGGCTGGGAGGCCTTCACCGAGACGCTGTA
CCCCGCTGACGGCGGCCTGGAAGGCAGAAACGACATGGCCCTGAAGCTCGTGGGCGGGAGCCATCTGATC
GCAAACATCAAGACCACATATAGATCCAAGAAACCCGCTAAGAACCTCAAGATGCCTGGCGTCTACTATG
TGGACTACAGACTGGAAAGAATCAAGGAGGCCAACAACGAAACCTACGTCGAGCAGCACGAGGTGGCAGT
GGCCAGATACTGCGACCTCCCTAGCAAACTGGGGCACAAGCTTAATTAAGAATTCCTAGAGCTCGCTGAT
CAGCCTCGACTGTGCCTTCTAGTTGCCAGCCATCTGTTGTTTGCCCCTCCCCCGTGCCTTCCTTGACCCT
GGAAGGTGCCACTCCCACTGTCCTTTCCTAATAAAATGAGGAAATTGCATCGCATTGTCTGAGTAGGTGT
CATTCTATTCTGGGGGGTGGGGTGGGGCAGGACAGCAAGGGGGAGGATTGGGAAGAGAATAGCAGGCATG
CTGGGGAGCTCTCGAAGCCGCGGTGCGGGTGCCAGGGCGTGCCCTTGGGCTCCCCGGGCGCGTACTCCAC
CTCACCCATCGCAGGAACCCCTAGTGATGGAGTTGGCCACTCCCTCTCTGCGCGCTCGCTCGCTCACTGA
GGCCGGGCGACCAAAGGTCGCCCGACGCCCGGGCTTTGCCCGGGCGGCCTCAGTGAGCGAGCGAGCGCGC
AGCTGCCTGCAGGGGCGCCTGATGCGGTATTTTCTCCTTACGCATCTGTGCGGTATTTCACACCGCATA
[95 nt withheld, positions 5320-5414]
T
[46 nt withheld, positions 5416-5461]
C
[141 nt withheld, positions 5463-5603]
CCTTTGACGTTGGAGTCCACGTTCTTT
[37 nt withheld, positions 5631-5667]
ACTCTATCTCGGGCTATTCTTTTGATTTATAAGGGATTTTGCCGATTTCGGTCTATTGGTTAAAAAATGA
GCTGATTTAACAAAAATTTAACGCGAATTTTAACAAAATATTAACGTTTACAATTTTATGGTGCACTCTC
AGTACAATCTGCTCTGATGCCGCATAGTGCTTTTCCCAAGGCAGTCTGGAGCATGCGCTTTAGCAGCCCC
GCTGGGCACTTGGCGCTACACAAGTGGCCTCTGGCCTCGCACACATTCCACATCCACCGGTAGGCGCCAA
CCGGCTCCGTTCTTTGGTGGCCCCTTCGCGCCACCTTCTACTCCTCCCCTAGTCAGGAAGTTCCCCCCCG
CCCCGCAGCTCGCGTCGTGCAGGACGTGACAAATGGAAGTAGCACGTCTCACTAGTCTCGTGCAGATGGA
CAGCACCGCTGAGCAATGGAAGCGGGTAGGCCTTTGGGGCAGCGGCCAATAGCAGCTTTGCTCCTTCGCT
TTCTGGGCTCAGAGGCTGGGAAGGGGTGGGTCCGGGGGCGGGCTCAGGGGCGGGCTCAGGGGCGGGGCGG
GCGCCCGAAGGTCCTCCGGAGGCCCGGCATTCTGCACGCTTCAAAAGCGCACGTCTGCCGCGCTGTTCTC
CTCTTCCTCATCTCCGGGCCTTTCGACCGATCATCAAGCTGCACGTGTTGACAATTAATCATCGGCATAG
TATATCGGCATAGTATAATACGACTCACTATAGGAGGGCCACCATGGGATCGGCCATTGAACAAGATGGA
TTGCACGCAGGTTCTCCGGCCGCTTGGGTGGAGAGGCTATTCGGCTATGACTGGGCACAACAGACAATCG
GCTGCTCTGATGCCGCCGTGTTCCGGCTGTCAGCGCAGGGGCGCCCGGTTCTTTTTGTCAAGACCGACCT
GTCCGGTGCCCTGAATGAACTGCAGGACGAGGCAGCGCGGCTATCGTGGCTGGCCACGACGGGCGTTCCT
TGCGCAGCTGTGCTCGACGTTGTCACTGAAGCGGGAAGGGACTGGCTGCTATTGGGCGAAGTGCCGGGGC
AGGATCTCCTGTCATCTCACCTTGCTCCTGCCGAGAAAGTATCCATCATGGCTGATGCAATGCGGCGGCT
GCATACGCTTGATCCGGCTACCTGCCCATTCGACCACCAAGCGAAACATCGCATCGAGCGAGCACGTACT
CGGATGGAAGCCGGTCTTGTCGATCAGGATGATCTGGACGAAGAGCATCAGGGGCTCGCGCCAGCCGAAC
TGTTCGCCAGGCTCAAGGCGCGCATGCCCGACGGCGAGGATCTCGTCGTGACCCATGGCGATGCCTGCTT
GCCGAATATCATGGTGGAAAATGGCCGCTTTTCTGGATTCATCGACTGTGGCCGGCTGGGTGTGGCGGAC
CGCTATCAGGACATAGCGTTGGCTACCCGTGATATTGCTGAAGAGCTTGGCGGCGAATGGGCTGACCGCT
TCCTCGTGCTTTACGGTATCGCCGCTCCCGATTCGCAGCGCATCGCCTTCTATCGCCTTCTTGACGAGTT
CTTCTGATCGAGAAATTGATGATCTATTAAACAATAAAGACGTCCACATGGAAGTGCAAACTATTAACTG
GCGAACTACTTACTCTAGCTTCCCGGCAACAATTAATAGACTGGATGGAGGCGGATAAAGTTGCAGGACC
ACTTCTGCGCTCGGCCCTTCCGGCTGGCTGGTTTATTGCTGATAAATCTGGAGCCGGTGAGCGTGGAAGC
CGCGGTATCATTGCAGCACTGGGGCCAGATGGTAAGCCCTCCCGTATCGTAGTTATCTACACGACGGGGA
GTCAGGCAACTATGGATGAACGAAATAGACAGATCGCTGAGATAGGTGCCTCACTGATTAAGCATTGGTA
ACTGTCAGACCAAGTTTACTCATATATACTTTAGATTGATTTAAAACTTCATTTTTAATTTAAAAGGATC
TAGGTGAAGATCCTTTTTGATAATCTCATGACCAAAATCCCTTAACGTGAGTTTTCGTTCCACTGAGCGT
CAGACCCCGTAGAAAAGATCAAAGGATCTTC
